Addgene plasmid #140983: pcDNA5/FRT/TO-GAlpha11-RLuc8
Purpose: Encodes a G alpha subunit (GNA11) containing RLuc8 as an optimal component of a BRET2 biosensor for studying heterotrimeric G protein dissociation
Depositing lab: Bryan Roth. Depositing organization: University of North Carolina at Chapel Hill. Publication: TRUPATH, an open-source biosensor platform for interrogating the GPCR transducerome. Olsen RHJ, DiBerto JF, English JG, Glaudin AM, Krumm BE, Slocum ST, Che T, Gavin AC, McCorvy JD, Roth BL, Strachan RT. Nat Chem Biol. 2020 May 4. pii: 10.1038/s41589-020-0535-8. doi: 10.1038/s41589-020-0535-8. PubMed 32367019.
Backbone
  Vector backbone: pcDNA5/FRT/TO
  Backbone manufacturer: Invitrogen
  Backbone size w/o insert (bp): 5203
  Vector type: Mammalian Expression, Luciferase
  Selectable markers: Hygromycin
Growth in bacteria
  Bacterial resistance: Ampicillin, 100 μg/mL
  Growth temperature: 37°C
  Growth strain: NEB Stable
  Copy number: High Copy
Gene/Insert
  Gene/Insert name: GAlpha11-RLuc8 (alt name: GNA11)
  Species: H. sapiens (human)
  Insert size (bp): 2049
  Mutation: RLuc8 and flanking SGGGGS linkers have been inserted at amino acid position 246 of the alpha subunit
  Entrez Gene: GNA11 (a.k.a. FBH, FBH2, FHH2, GNA-11, HG1K, HHC2, HYPOC2)
  Promoter: CMV
  Cloning method: Gibson Cloning
  Sequencing primers: 5′ CGCAAATGGGCGGTAGGCGTG; 3′ TAGAAGGCACAGTCGAGG
Terms and licenses: Academic/Nonprofit Terms; Industry Terms: Not Available to Industry
Depositor comments: These plasmids were generated as part of the Illuminating the Druggable Genome (IDG) program sponsored by the NIH Common Fund. The goal of this program is to identify, gather, and distribute information and resources for proteins that currently are not well-studied yet belong to commonly drug-targeted protein families: protein kinases, non-olfactory G-protein coupled receptors (GPCRs), and ion channels. The IDG program is designed to develop fundamental research tools for understudied proteins, elucidate their function, and disseminate the IDG-related resources and data to the greater scientific community.
How to cite: pcDNA5/FRT/TO-GAlpha11-RLuc8 was a gift from Bryan Roth (Addgene plasmid # 140983 ; http://n2t.net/addgene:140983 ; RRID:Addgene_140983)
