[The description below was written by a language model from this plasmid's Addgene catalogue record and pLannotate feature annotations shown in this document.]
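Description:
pcDNA5/FRT/TO-GAlpha11-RLuc8 is a mammalian expression plasmid built on the Invitrogen pcDNA5/FRT/TO backbone that encodes the human G protein alpha subunit GNA11 carrying an internal Renilla luciferase variant, RLuc8. It is propagated in E. coli through a high-copy ColE1/pUC-type origin with ampicillin selection (AmpR under its own bla promoter). A fragment of the f1 origin and remnants of lac regulatory sequence are also present as backbone elements.

The fusion is driven by the CMV immediate early enhancer and promoter. This is followed by short tet operator-like sequences, which the automated annotation labels as PLtetO-1 and TRE3GV fragments. They are consistent with the tetracycline-regulatable "TO" design, in which expression is constitutive unless the host cell supplies Tet repressor. Transcription ends at the bGH polyadenylation signal. The luciferase, flanked by SGGGGS linkers, is inserted at amino acid position 246 of the alpha subunit rather than at a terminus. The feature table therefore shows the coding region split into an upstream GNA11 segment, a codon-optimised Renilla luciferase segment and a downstream G alpha segment. The dog and starfish names on the flanking segments are closest-homologue database hits, and the record gives the insert species as human.

Downstream, an FRT site sits immediately before a hygromycin resistance gene that has no annotated promoter of its own, followed by an SV40 poly(A) signal. This arrangement allows FLP-mediated integration at a genomic FRT site and hygromycin selection of stable lines. The construct serves as the luminescent donor component of a BRET2 biosensor from the TRUPATH platform, used to monitor heterotrimeric G protein dissociation downstream of GPCR activation.
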