Features (pLannotate 1.2.2; 23 found; start..end, strand, type, name):
     28..80      -  misc_feature   bom (fragment): basis of mobility region from pBR322
    235..614     +  enhancer       CMV enhancer: human cytomegalovirus immediate early enhancer
    615..818     +  promoter       CMV promoter: human cytomegalovirus (CMV) immediate early promoter
    820..839     +  promoter       PLtetO-1 promoter (fragment): modified phage lambda PL promoter with tet operator sites (Lutz and Bujard, 1997)
    841..860     +  promoter       PLtetO-1 promoter (fragment): modified phage lambda PL promoter with tet operator sites (Lutz and Bujard, 1997)
    868..901     +  promoter       TRE3GV promoter (fragment): 3rd-generation Tet-responsive promoter that can be activated by binding of Tet-On® 3G, optimized for retroviral and lentiviral vectors
   1230..1823    +  CDS            GNA11: GNA11_CANLF - Experimental evidence at transcript level: Swiss-Prot protein existence level 2. Guanine nucleotide-binding proteins (G proteins) are involved as modulators or transducers in various transmembrane signaling systems. Acts as an activator of phospholipase C. Transduces FFAR4 signaling in response to long-chain fatty acids (LCFAs). From Canis lupus familiaris (Dog) (Canis familiaris).
   1854..2786    +  CDS            hRluc: Renilla luciferase human codon-optimized
   2805..3134    +  CDS            GNAI_PATPE (fragment): Experimental evidence at protein level: Swiss-Prot protein existence level 1. Guanine nucleotide-binding proteins (G proteins) are involved as modulators or transducers in various transmembrane signaling systems. This G protein is involved in 1-methyladenine-induced oocyte maturation. From Patiria pectinifera (Starfish) (Asterina pectinifera).
   3196..3420    +  polyA_signal   bGH poly(A) signal: bovine growth hormone polyadenylation signal
   3424..3445    +  promoter       SV40 promoter (fragment): SV40 enhancer and early promoter
   3466..3699    +  rep_origin     f1 ori (fragment) (sequence partly withheld): f1 bacteriophage origin of replication; arrow indicates direction of (+) strand synthesis
   3704..3751    +  protein_bind   FRT: FLP-mediated recombination occurs in the 8-bp core sequence TCTAGAAA (Turan and Bode, 2011). FLP recombinase from the Saccharomyces cerevisiae 2μ plasmid
   3759..4781    +  CDS            HygR: aminoglycoside phosphotransferase from E. coli; aph(4)-Ia; confers resistance to hygromycin
   4791..4916    +  CDS            ble (fragment): BLE_KLEPN - Experimental evidence at protein level: Swiss-Prot protein existence level 1. Binding protein with a strong affinity to the bleomycin family of antibiotics. Binds to CL990; an antimitotic-antibiotic compound. From Klebsiella pneumoniae.
   4911..5032    +  polyA_signal   SV40 poly(A) signal: SV40 polyadenylation signal
   5105..5121    -  protein_bind   lac operator: The lac repressor binds to the lac operator to inhibit transcription in E. coli. This inhibition can be relieved by adding lactose or isopropyl-β-D-thiogalactopyranoside (IPTG). lac repressor encoded by lacI
   5129..5159    -  promoter       lac promoter: promoter for the E. coli lac operon
   5174..5195    -  protein_bind   CAP binding site: CAP binding activates transcription in the presence of cAMP. E. coli catabolite activator protein
   5208..5300    -  CDS            lacI (fragment): lac repressor; lacI; The lac repressor binds to the lac operator to inhibit transcription in E. coli. This inhibition can be relieved by adding lactose or isopropyl-β-D-thiogalactopyranoside (IPTG).
   5483..6071    -  rep_origin     ori: high-copy-number ColE1/pMB1/pBR322/pUC origin of replication
   6242..7102    -  CDS            AmpR: β-lactamase; bla; confers resistance to ampicillin, carbenicillin, and related antibiotics
   7103..7207    -  promoter       AmpR promoter: bla
>Addgene plasmid #140983 | pcDNA5/FRT/TO-GAlpha11-RLuc8 | addgene full sequence | sequence record 300767 | Addgene NGS Result
GACGGATCGGGAGATCTCCCGATCCCCTATGGTGCACTCTCAGTACAATCTGCTCTGATGCCGCATAGTT
AAGCCAGTATCTGCTCCCTGCTTGTGTGTTGGAGGTCGCTGAGTAGTGCGCGAGCAAAATTTAAGCTACA
ACAAGGCAAGGCTTGACCGACAATTGCATGAAGAATCTGCTTAGGGTTAGGCGTTTTGCGCTGCTTCGCG
ATGTACGGGCCAGATATACGCGTTGACATTGATTATTGACTAGTTATTAATAGTAATCAATTACGGGGTC
ATTAGTTCATAGCCCATATATGGAGTTCCGCGTTACATAACTTACGGTAAATGGCCCGCCTGGCTGACCG
CCCAACGACCCCCGCCCATTGACGTCAATAATGACGTATGTTCCCATAGTAACGCCAATAGGGACTTTCC
ATTGACGTCAATGGGTGGAGTATTTACGGTAAACTGCCCACTTGGCAGTACATCAAGTGTATCATATGCC
AAGTACGCCCCCTATTGACGTCAATGACGGTAAATGGCCCGCCTGGCATTATGCCCAGTACATGACCTTA
TGGGACTTTCCTACTTGGCAGTACATCTACGTATTAGTCATCGCTATTACCATGGTGATGCGGTTTTGGC
AGTACATCAATGGGCGTGGATAGCGGTTTGACTCACGGGGATTTCCAAGTCTCCACCCCATTGACGTCAA
TGGGAGTTTGTTTTGGCACCAAAATCAACGGGACTTTCCAAAATGTCGTAACAACTCCGCCCCATTGACG
CAAATGGGCGGTAGGCGTGTACGGTGGGAGGTCTATATAAGCAGAGCTCTCCCTATCAGTGATAGAGATC
TCCCTATCAGTGATAGAGATCGTCGACGAGCTCGTTTAGTGAACCGTCAGATCGCCTGGAGACGCCATCC
ACGCTGTTTTGACCTCCATAGAAGACACCGGGACCGATCCAGCCTCCGGACTCTAGCGTTTAAACTTAAG
CTTGGTACCGAGCTCGGATCCACTAGTCCAGTGTGGTGGAATTCTGCAGATATCACCACCGCCAGCTCCT
CCCTGGCCAAGGACACTTCATCGACCGGTGAGAACCTGTACTTCCAGCTAATGACTCTGGAGTCCATGAT
GGCGTGTTGCCTGAGCGATGAGGTGAAGGAGTCCAAGCGGATCAACGCCGAGATCGAGAAGCAGCTGCGG
CGGGACAAGCGCGACGCCCGGCGCGAGCTCAAGCTGCTGCTGCTCGGCACGGGCGAGAGCGGGAAGAGCA
CGTTCATCAAGCAGATGCGCATCATCCACGGCGCCGGCTACTCGGAGGAGGACAAGCGCGGCTTCACCAA
GCTCGTCTACCAGAACATCTTCACCGCCATGCAGGCCATGATCCGGGCCATGGAGACGCTCAAGATCCTC
TACAAGTACGAGCAGAACAAGGCCAATGCGCTCCTGATCCGGGAGGTGGACGTGGAGAAGGTGACCACCT
TCGAGCATCAGTACGTCAGTGCCATCAAGACCCTGTGGGAGGACCCGGGCATCCAGGAATGCTACGACCG
CAGGCGCGAGTACCAGCTCTCCGACTCTGCCAAGTACTACCTGACCGACGTTGACCGCATCGCCACCTTG
GGCTACCTGCCCACCCAGCAGGACGTGCTGCGGGTCCGCGTGCCCACCACCGGCATCATCGAGTACCCTT
TCGACCTGGAGAACATCATCTTCCGGATGGTGGATGTGGGGGGCCAGCGGTCGGAGCGGAGGAAGTGGAT
CCACTGCTTTGAGAACGTGACATCCATCATGTTTCTCGTCGCCCTCAGCGAATACGACCAAGTCCTGGTG
GAGTCGGACAACGAGTCTGGTGGTGGTGGATCCATGGCTTCCAAGGTGTACGACCCCGAGCAACGCAAAC
GCATGATCACTGGGCCTCAGTGGTGGGCTCGCTGCAAGCAAATGAACGTGCTGGACTCCTTCATCAACTA
CTATGATTCCGAGAAGCACGCCGAGAACGCCGTGATTTTTCTGCATGGTAACGCTACCTCCAGCTACCTG
TGGAGGCACGTCGTGCCTCACATCGAGCCCGTGGCTAGATGCATCATCCCTGATCTGATCGGAATGGGTA
AGTCCGGCAAGAGCGGGAATGGCTCATATCGCCTCCTGGATCACTACAAGTACCTCACCGCTTGGTTCGA
GCTGCTGAACCTTCCAAAGAAAATCATCTTTGTGGGCCACGACTGGGGGGCTGCTCTGGCCTTTCACTAC
GCCTACGAGCACCAAGACAGGATCAAGGCCATCGTCCATATGGAGAGTGTCGTGGACGTGATCGAGTCCT
GGGACGAGTGGCCTGACATCGAGGAGGATATCGCCCTGATCAAGAGCGAAGAGGGCGAGAAAATGGTGCT
TGAGAATAACTTCTTCGTCGAGACCGTGCTCCCAAGCAAGATCATGCGGAAACTGGAGCCTGAGGAGTTC
GCTGCCTACCTGGAGCCATTCAAGGAGAAGGGCGAGGTTAGACGGCCTACCCTCTCCTGGCCTCGCGAGA
TCCCTCTCGTTAAGGGAGGCAAGCCCGACGTCGTCCAGATTGTCCGCAACTACAACGCCTACCTTCGGGC
CAGCGACGATCTGCCTAAGCTGTTCATCGAGTCCGACCCTGGGTTCTTTTCCAACGCTATTGTCGAGGGA
GCTAAGAAGTTCCCTAACACCGAGTTCGTGAAGGTGAAGGGCCTCCACTTCCTCCAGGAGGACGCTCCAG
ATGAAATGGGTAAGTACATCAAGAGCTTCGTGGAGCGCGTGCTGAAGAACGAGCAGAGCGGAGGAGGCGG
CAGTAACCGGATGGAGGAGAGCAAAGCCCTGTTCCGGACCATCATCACCTACCCCTGGTTCCAGAACTCC
TCCGTCATCCTCTTCCTCAACAAGAAGGACCTGCTGGAGGACAAGATCCTGTACTCGCACCTGGTGGACT
ACTTCCCCGAGTTCGATGGTCCCCAGCGGGACGCCCAGGCGGCGCGGGAGTTCATCCTGAAGATGTTCGT
GGACCTGAACCCCGACAGCGACAAGATCATCTACTCACACTTCACGTGTGCCACCGACACGGAGAACATC
CGCTTCGTGTTCGCGGCCGTGAAGGACACCATCCTGCAGCTCAACCTCAAGGAGTACAACCTGGTCTGAT
AGCTCGAGTCTAGAGGGCCCGTTTAAACCCGCTGATCAGCCTCGACTGTGCCTTCTAGTTGCCAGCCATC
TGTTGTTTGCCCCTCCCCCGTGCCTTCCTTGACCCTGGAAGGTGCCACTCCCACTGTCCTTTCCTAATAA
AATGAGGAAATTGCATCGCATTGTCTGAGTAGGTGTCATTCTATTCTGGGGGGTGGGGTGGGGCAGGACA
GCAAGGGGGAGGATTGGGAAGACAATAGCAGGCATGCTGGGGATGCGGTGGGCTCTATGGCTTCTGAGGC
GGAAAGAACCAGCTGGGGCTCTAGGGGGTATCCCC
[124 nt withheld, positions 3466-3589]
C
[91 nt withheld, positions 3591-3681]
AGGGTGATGGTTCACGTACCTAGAAGTTCCTATTCCGAAGTTCCTATTCTCTAGAAAGTATAGGAACTTC
CTTGGCCAAAAAGCCTGAACTCACCGCGACGTCTGTCGAGAAGTTTCTGATCGAAAAGTTCGACAGCGTC
TCCGACCTGATGCAGCTCTCGGAGGGCGAAGAATCTCGTGCTTTCAGCTTCGATGTAGGAGGGCGTGGAT
ATGTCCTGCGGGTAAATAGCTGCGCCGATGGTTTCTACAAAGATCGTTATGTTTATCGGCACTTTGCATC
GGCCGCGCTCCCGATTCCGGAAGTGCTTGACATTGGGGAATTCAGCGAGAGCCTGACCTATTGCATCTCC
CGCCGTGCACAGGGTGTCACGTTGCAAGACCTGCCTGAAACCGAACTGCCCGCTGTTCTGCAGCCGGTCG
CGGAGGCCATGGATGCGATCGCTGCGGCCGATCTTAGCCAGACGAGCGGGTTCGGCCCATTCGGACCGCA
AGGAATCGGTCAATACACTACATGGCGTGATTTCATATGCGCGATTGCTGATCCCCATGTGTATCACTGG
CAAACTGTGATGGACGACACCGTCAGTGCGTCCGTCGCGCAGGCTCTCGATGAGCTGATGCTTTGGGCCG
AGGACTGCCCCGAAGTCCGGCACCTCGTGCACGCGGATTTCGGCTCCAACAATGTCCTGACGGACAATGG
CCGCATAACAGCGGTCATTGACTGGAGCGAGGCGATGTTCGGGGATTCCCAATACGAGGTCGCCAACATC
TTCTTCTGGAGGCCGTGGTTGGCTTGTATGGAGCAGCAGACGCGCTACTTCGAGCGGAGGCATCCGGAGC
TTGCAGGATCGCCGCGGCTCCGGGCGTATATGCTCCGCATTGGTCTTGACCAACTCTATCAGAGCTTGGT
TGACGGCAATTTCGATGATGCAGCTTGGGCGCAGGGTCGATGCGACGCAATCGTCCGATCCGGAGCCGGG
ACTGTCGGGCGTACACAAATCGCCCGCAGAAGCGCGGCCGTCTGGACCGATGGCTGTGTAGAAGTACTCG
CCGATAGTGGAAACCGACGCCCCAGCACTCGTCCGAGGGCAAAGGAATAGCACGTACTACGAGATTTCGA
TTCCACCGCCGCCTTCTATGAAAGGTTGGGCTTCGGAATCGTTTTCCGGGACGCCGGCTGGATGATCCTC
CAGCGCGGGGATCTCATGCTGGAGTTCTTCGCCCACCCCAACTTGTTTATTGCAGCTTATAATGGTTACA
AATAAAGCAATAGCATCACAAATTTCACAAATAAAGCATTTTTTTCACTGCATTCTAGTTGTGGTTTGTC
CAAACTCATCAATGTATCTTATCATGTCTGTATACCGTCGACCTCTAGCTAGAGCTTGGCGTAATCATGG
TCATAGCTGTTTCCTGTGTGAAATTGTTATCCGCTCACAATTCCACACAACATACGAGCCGGAAGCATAA
AGTGTAAAGCCTGGGGTGCCTAATGAGTGAGCTAACTCACATTAATTGCGTTGCGCTCACTGCCCGCTTT
CCAGTCGGGAAACCTGTCGTGCCAGCTGCATTAATGAATCGGCCAACGCGCGGGGAGAGGCGGTTTGCGT
ATTGGGCGCTCTTCCGCTTCCTCGCTCACTGACTCGCTGCGCTCGGTCGTTCGGCTGCGGCGAGCGGTAT
CAGCTCACTCAAAGGCGGTAATACGGTTATCCACAGAATCAGGGGATAACGCAGGAAAGAACATGTGAGC
AAAAGGCCAGCAAAAGGCCAGGAACCGTAAAAAGGCCGCGTTGCTGGCGTTTTTCCATAGGCTCCGCCCC
CCTGACGAGCATCACAAAAATCGACGCTCAAGTCAGAGGTGGCGAAACCCGACAGGACTATAAAGATACC
AGGCGTTTCCCCCTGGAAGCTCCCTCGTGCGCTCTCCTGTTCCGACCCTGCCGCTTACCGGATACCTGTC
CGCCTTTCTCCCTTCGGGAAGCGTGGCGCTTTCTCATAGCTCACGCTGTAGGTATCTCAGTTCGGTGTAG
GTCGTTCGCTCCAAGCTGGGCTGTGTGCACGAACCCCCCGTTCAGCCCGACCGCTGCGCCTTATCCGGTA
ACTATCGTCTTGAGTCCAACCCGGTAAGACACGACTTATCGCCACTGGCAGCAGCCACTGGTAACAGGAT
TAGCAGAGCGAGGTATGTAGGCGGTGCTACAGAGTTCTTGAAGTGGTGGCCTAACTACGGCTACACTAGA
AGAACAGTATTTGGTATCTGCGCTCTGCTGAAGCCAGTTACCTTCGGAAAAAGAGTTGGTAGCTCTTGAT
CCGGCAAACAAACCACCGCTGGTAGCGGTGGTTTTTTTGTTTGCAAGCAGCAGATTACGCGCAGAAAAAA
AGGATCTCAAGAAGATCCTTTGATCTTTTCTACGGGGTCTGACGCTCAGTGGAACGAAAACTCACGTTAA
GGGATTTTGGTCATGAGATTATCAAAAAGGATCTTCACCTAGATCCTTTTAAATTAAAAATGAAGTTTTA
AATCAATCTAAAGTATATATGAGTAAACTTGGTCTGACAGTTACCAATGCTTAATCAGTGAGGCACCTAT
CTCAGCGATCTGTCTATTTCGTTCATCCATAGTTGCCTGACTCCCCGTCGTGTAGATAACTACGATACGG
GAGGGCTTACCATCTGGCCCCAGTGCTGCAATGATACCGCGAGACCCACGCTCACCGGCTCCAGATTTAT
CAGCAATAAACCAGCCAGCCGGAAGGGCCGAGCGCAGAAGTGGTCCTGCAACTTTATCCGCCTCCATCCA
GTCTATTAATTGTTGCCGGGAAGCTAGAGTAAGTAGTTCGCCAGTTAATAGTTTGCGCAACGTTGTTGCC
ATTGCTACAGGCATCGTGGTGTCACGCTCGTCGTTTGGTATGGCTTCATTCAGCTCCGGTTCCCAACGAT
CAAGGCGAGTTACATGATCCCCCATGTTGTGCAAAAAAGCGGTTAGCTCCTTCGGTCCTCCGATCGTTGT
CAGAAGTAAGTTGGCCGCAGTGTTATCACTCATGGTTATGGCAGCACTGCATAATTCTCTTACTGTCATG
CCATCCGTAAGATGCTTTTCTGTGACTGGTGAGTACTCAACCAAGTCATTCTGAGAATAGTGTATGCGGC
GACCGAGTTGCTCTTGCCCGGCGTCAATACGGGATAATACCGCGCCACATAGCAGAACTTTAAAAGTGCT
CATCATTGGAAAACGTTCTTCGGGGCGAAAACTCTCAAGGATCTTACCGCTGTTGAGATCCAGTTCGATG
TAACCCACTCGTGCACCCAACTGATCTTCAGCATCTTTTACTTTCACCAGCGTTTCTGGGTGAGCAAAAA
CAGGAAGGCAAAATGCCGCAAAAAAGGGAATAAGGGCGACACGGAAATGTTGAATACTCATACTCTTCCT
TTTTCAATATTATTGAAGCATTTATCAGGGTTATTGTCTCATGAGCGGATACATATTTGAATGTATTTAG
AAAAATAAACAAATAGGGGTTCCGCGCACATTTCCCCGAAAAGTGCCACCTGACGTC
